Addgene plasmid #174398: pEGFP-Flag-stm2585_Y167F
Purpose: Native S. Typhimurium gene stm2585 (sarA/steE) with N-terminal GFP and Flag tags and its STAT3-binding YxxQ motif mutated to FxxQ
Depositing lab: Dennis Ko. Depositing organization: Duke University. Publication: The Salmonella Secreted Effector SarA/SteE Mimics Cytokine Receptor Signaling to Activate STAT3. Gibbs KD, Washington EJ, Jaslow SL, Bourgeois JS, Foster MW, Guo R, Brennan RG, Ko DC. Cell Host Microbe. 2020 Jan 8;27(1):129-139.e4. doi: 10.1016/j.chom.2019.11.012. Epub 2019 Dec 31. PubMed 31901521.
Backbone
  Vector backbone: pEGFP-C1
  Total vector size (bp): 5286
  Vector type: Mammalian Expression
Growth in bacteria
  Bacterial resistance: Kanamycin, 50 μg/mL
  Growth temperature: 37°C
  Growth strain: DH5alpha
  Copy number: High Copy
Gene/Insert
  Gene/Insert name: sarA (alt names: stm2585; steE)
  Species: Salmonella enterica ser. Typhimurium
  Insert size (bp): 573
  Mutation: Y167F
  Tag / fusion protein: EGFP (N terminal on insert); Flag (N terminal on insert)
Terms and licenses: Academic/Nonprofit Terms; Industry Terms: Not Available to Industry
How to cite: pEGFP-Flag-stm2585_Y167F was a gift from Dennis Ko (Addgene plasmid # 174398 ; http://n2t.net/addgene:174398 ; RRID:Addgene_174398)
