[The description below was written by a language model from this plasmid's Addgene catalogue record and pLannotate feature annotations shown in this document.]
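Description:
pEGFP-Flag-stm2585_Y167F is a mammalian expression plasmid built on the pEGFP-C1 backbone that expresses a mutant form of the Salmonella enterica serovar Typhimurium secreted effector SarA (also called SteE or stm2585). It is maintained in E. coli as a high-copy plasmid through a ColE1/pUC-type origin and selected with kanamycin. The resistance gene is the Tn5 NeoR/KanR aminoglycoside phosphotransferase, which sits behind both a bacterial (bla-type) promoter and the SV40 enhancer/early promoter and is followed by an HSV TK polyadenylation signal. The same marker can therefore give G418 resistance in mammalian cells. An f1 origin is also present. The catalogue lists a size of 5,286 bp, slightly less than the 5,311 nt sequenced record.

The expression cassette is driven by the human CMV immediate early enhancer and promoter and terminated by the SV40 poly(A) signal. It encodes EGFP followed by a short Flag epitope, which the annotation picks up as a fragment of 3xFLAG, and then the native 573 bp sarA coding sequence, so both tags lie at the N terminus of the effector. The sarA annotation is split into two overlapping fragments near its 3′ end, possibly reflecting the engineered Y167F substitution. This change converts the protein's STAT3-binding YxxQ motif to FxxQ.

Expressing the effector directly in host cells allows its activity to be studied without bacterial infection, with EGFP fluorescence and the Flag tag available for detection. Given the stated purpose and the associated work on SarA/SteE activating STAT3 by mimicking cytokine receptor signaling, this construct probably serves as a motif-deficient comparator to the wild-type fusion.
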