Features (pLannotate 1.2.2; 17 found; start..end, strand, type, name):
     13..376     +  enhancer       CMV enhancer: human cytomegalovirus immediate early enhancer
    377..580     +  promoter       CMV promoter: human cytomegalovirus (CMV) immediate early promoter
    625..1341    +  CDS            EGFP: EGFP is a basic (constitutively fluorescent) green fluorescent protein published in 1996, derived from Aequorea victoria. It is reported to be a rapidly-maturing weak dimer with moderate acid sensitivity.
   1365..1385    +  CDS            3xFLAG (fragment): three tandem FLAG® epitope tags
   1390..1899    +  CDS            sarA (fragment): SARA_SALT1 - Also known as gogC From Salmonella typhimurium (strain 14028s / SGSC 2262).
   1892..1957    +  CDS            sarA (fragment): SARA_SALT1 - Also known as gogC From Salmonella typhimurium (strain 14028s / SGSC 2262).
   1960..1987    +  misc_feature   MCS (fragment): multiple cloning site
   2004..2088    +  CDS            large T antigen (fragment): large T antigen from SV40 (simian virus 40)
   2111..2232    +  polyA_signal   SV40 poly(A) signal: SV40 polyadenylation signal
   2266..2694    -  rep_origin     f1 ori (sequence partly withheld): f1 bacteriophage origin of replication; arrow indicates direction of (+) strand synthesis
   2721..2825    +  promoter       AmpR promoter: bla
   2827..3184    +  promoter       SV40 promoter: SV40 enhancer and early promoter
   3219..4013    +  CDS            NeoR/KanR: aminoglycoside phosphotransferase from Tn5; aph(3')-II (or nptII); confers resistance to neomycin, kanamycin, and G418 (Geneticin®)
   4034..4186    +  CDS            ble (fragment): BLE_KLEPN - Experimental evidence at protein level: Swiss-Prot protein existence level 1. Binding protein with a strong affinity to the bleomycin family of antibiotics. Binds to CL990; an antimitotic-antibiotic compound. From Klebsiella pneumoniae.
   4245..4292    +  polyA_signal   HSV TK poly(A) signal: herpes simplex virus thymidine kinase polyadenylation signal (Cole and Stacy, 1985)
   4383..4399    -  polyA_signal   bGH poly(A) signal (fragment): bovine growth hormone polyadenylation signal
   4621..5209    +  rep_origin     ori: high-copy-number ColE1/pMB1/pBR322/pUC origin of replication
>Addgene plasmid #174398 | pEGFP-Flag-stm2585_Y167F | addgene full sequence | sequence record 341886 | Addgene NGS Result
ACCGCCATGCATTAGTTATTAATAGTAATCAATTACGGGGTCATTAGTTCATAGCCCATATATGGAGTTC
CGCGTTACATAACTTACGGTAAATGGCCCGCCTGGCTGACCGCCCAACGACCCCCGCCCATTGACGTCAA
TAATGACGTATGTTCCCATAGTAACGCCAATAGGGACTTTCCATTGACGTCAATGGGTGGAGTATTTACG
GTAAACTGCCCACTTGGCAGTACATCAAGTGTATCATATGCCAAGTACGCCCCCTATTGACGTCAATGAC
GGTAAATGGCCCGCCTGGCATTATGCCCAGTACATGACCTTATGGGAATTTCCTACTTGGCAGTACATCT
ACGTATTAGTCATCGCTATTACCATGGTGATGCGGTTTTGGCAGTACATCAATGGGCGTGGATAGCGGTT
TGACTCACGGGGATTTCCAAGTCTCCACCCCATTGACGTCAATGGGAGTTTGTTTTGGCACCAAAATCAA
CGGGACTTTCCAAAATGTCGTAACAACTCCGCCCCATTGACGCAAATGGGCGGTAGGCGTGTACGGTGGG
AGGTCTATATAAGCAGAGCTGGTTTAGTGAACCGTCAGATCCGCTAGCGCTACCGGTCGCCACCATGGTG
AGCAAGGGCGAGGAGCTGTTCACCGGGGTGGTGCCCATCCTGGTCGAGCTGGACGGCGACGTAAACGGCC
ACAAGTTCAGCGTGTCCGGCGAGGGCGAGGGCGATGCCACCTACGGCAAGCTGACCCTGAAGTTCATCTG
CACCACCGGCAAGCTGCCCGTGCCCTGGCCCACCCTCGTGACCACCCTGACCTACGGCGTGCAGTGCTTC
AGCCGCTACCCCGACCACATGAAGCAGCACGACTTCTTCAAGTCCGCCATGCCCGAAGGCTACGTCCAGG
AGCGCACCATCTTCTTCAAGGACGACGGCAACTACAAGACCCGCGCCGAGGTGAAGTTCGAGGGCGACAC
CCTGGTGAACCGCATCGAGCTGAAGGGCATCGACTTCAAGGAGGACGGCAACATCCTGGGGCACAAGCTG
GAGTACAACTACAACAGCCACAACGTCTATATCATGGCCGACAAGCAGAAGAACGGCATCAAGGTGAACT
TCAAGATCCGCCACAACATCGAGGACGGCAGCGTGCAGCTCGCCGACCACTACCAGCAGAACACCCCCAT
CGGCGACGGCCCCGTGCTGCTGCCCGACAACCACTACCTGAGCACCCAGTCCGCCCTGAGCAAAGACCCC
AACGAGAAGCGCGATCACATGGTCCTGCTGGAGTTCGTGACCGCCGCCGGGATCACTCTCGGCATGGACG
AGCTGTACAAGTCCGGACTCAGATCCGCCACCATGGACTACAAAGACGATGACGACAAGATGATGAGATT
CGTATATATTTATATCTTAGTGATTTATGGATCATACTTGTGGTTTTCCTTAGGAGGTAACATGTTTACA
ATTAATAGTACTAACAGGGTGGCGAGCACAATCGCTCCATATGCATGTGTAAGCGATGTTAATTTAGAGG
ACAAGGCTACATTTTTAGATGAACATACCTCAATACATGCGAATGATTCTTCTTTGCAATGCTTTGTCTT
AAATGATCAGCATGTTCCGCAGAATACATTAGCTACAGATGTTGAAGGCTACAATAGAGGATTACAGGAA
CGTATAAGCCTCGAGTACCAGCCCCTGGAAAGCATTGTTTTTCTACTCGGCACCCCTGCAGTTTTAGAGA
CTAAAGAGTCTTTATCATTACCAGTTTCCCCGGATGCTTTAACCCAAAAACTATTAAGCATTAGTAGCAA
TGATGAATGTAAATTATCAGGTAGCACCAGTTGCACTACCCCAGCCAGTCATAACCCACCGTCCGGTTTT
ATCGCTCAACCCACCGTCCGGTTTTATCGCTCAATACAGGCATTCTGCAGAGGTTTTCCCGGATGAATAA
GTCGACGGTACCGCGGGCCCGGGATCCACCGGATCTAGATAACTGATCATAATCAGCCATACCACATTTG
TAGAGGTTTTACTTGCTTTAAAAAACCTCCCACACCTCCCCCTGAACCTGAAACATAAAATGAATGCAAT
TGTTGTTGTTAACTTGTTTATTGCAGCTTATAATGGTTACAAATAAAGCAATAGCATCACAAATTTCACA
AATAAAGCATTTTTTTCACTGCATTCTAGTTGTGGTTTGTCCAAACTCATCAATGTATCTTAACGCGTAA
ATTGTAAGCGTTAATATTTTGTTAAAATTCGCGTTAAATTTTTGTTAAATCAGCTCATTTTTTAACCAAT
AGGCCGAAATCGGCAAAATCCCTTATAAATCAAAAGAATAGACCGAGATAGGGT
[37 nt withheld, positions 2365-2401]
AAAGAACGTGGACTCCAACGTCAAAGG
[49 nt withheld, positions 2429-2477]
T
[91 nt withheld, positions 2479-2569]
G
[124 nt withheld, positions 2571-2694]
CAGGTGGCACTTTTCGGGGAAATGTGCGCGGAACCCCTATTTGTTTATTTTTCTAAATACATTCAAATAT
GTATCCGCTCATGAGACAATAACCCTGATAAATGCTTCAATAATATTGAAAAAGGAAGAGTCCTGAGGCG
GAAAGAACCAGCTGTGGAATGTGTGTCAGTTAGGGTGTGGAAAGTCCCCAGGCTCCCCAGCAGGCAGAAG
TATGCAAAGCATGCATCTCAATTAGTCAGCAACCAGGTGTGGAAAGTCCCCAGGCTCCCCAGCAGGCAGA
AGTATGCAAAGCATGCATCTCAATTAGTCAGCAACCATAGTCCCGCCCCTAACTCCGCCCATCCCGCCCC
TAACTCCGCCCAGTTCCGCCCATTCTCCGCCCCATGGCTGACTAATTTTTTTTATTTATGCAGAGGCCGA
GGCCGCCTCGGCCTCTGAGCTATTCCAGAAGTAGTGAGGAGGCTTTTTTGGAGGCCTAGGCTTTTGCAAA
GATCGATCAAGAGACAGGATGAGGATCGTTTCGCATGATTGAACAAGATGGATTGCACGCAGGTTCTCCG
GCCGCTTGGGTGGAGAGGCTATTCGGCTATGACTGGGCACAACAGACAATCGGCTGCTCTGATGCCGCCG
TGTTCCGGCTGTCAGCGCAGGGGCGCCCGGTTCTTTTTGTCAAGACCGACCTGTCCGGTGCCCTGAATGA
ACTGCAAGACGAGGCAGCGCGGCTATCGTGGCTGGCCACGACGGGCGTTCCTTGCGCAGCTGTGCTCGAC
GTTGTCACTGAAGCGGGAAGGGACTGGCTGCTATTGGGCGAAGTGCCGGGGCAGGATCTCCTGTCATCTC
ACCTTGCTCCTGCCGAGAAAGTATCCATCATGGCTGATGCAATGCGGCGGCTGCATACGCTTGATCCGGC
TACCTGCCCATTCGACCACCAAGCGAAACATCGCATCGAGCGAGCACGTACTCGGATGGAAGCCGGTCTT
GTCGATCAGGATGATCTGGACGAAGAGCATCAGGGGCTCGCGCCAGCCGAACTGTTCGCCAGGCTCAAGG
CGAGCATGCCCGACGGCGAGGATCTCGTCGTGACCCATGGCGATGCCTGCTTGCCGAATATCATGGTGGA
AAATGGCCGCTTTTCTGGATTCATCGACTGTGGCCGGCTGGGTGTGGCGGACCGCTATCAGGACATAGCG
TTGGCTACCCGTGATATTGCTGAAGAGCTTGGCGGCGAATGGGCTGACCGCTTCCTCGTGCTTTACGGTA
TCGCCGCTCCCGATTCGCAGCGCATCGCCTTCTATCGCCTTCTTGACGAGTTCTTCTGAGCGGGACTCTG
GGGTTCGAAATGACCGACCAAGCGACGCCCAACCTGCCATCACGAGATTTCGATTCCACCGCCGCCTTCT
ATGAAAGGTTGGGCTTCGGAATCGTTTTCCGGGACGCCGGCTGGATGATCCTCCAGCGCGGGGATCTCAT
GCTGGAGTTCTTCGCCCACCCTAGGGGGAGGCTAACTGAAACACGGAAGGAGACAATACCGGAAGGAACC
CGCGCTATGACGGCAATAAAAAGACAGAATAAAACGCACGGTGTTGGGTCGTTTGTTCATAAACGCGGGG
TTCGGTCCCAGGGCTGGCACTCTGTCGATACCCCACCGAGACCCCATTGGGGCCAATACGCCCGCGTTTC
TTCCTTTTCCCCACCCCACCCCCCAAGTTCGGGTGAAGGCCCAGGGCTCGCAGCCAACGTCGGGGCGGCA
GGCCCTGCCATAGCCTCAGGTTACTCATATATACTTTAGATTGATTTAAAACTTCATTTTTAATTTAAAA
GGATCTAGGTGAAGATCCTTTTTGATAATCTCATGACCAAAATCCCTTAACGTGAGTTTTCGTTCCACTG
AGCGTCAGACCCCGTAGAAAAGATCAAAGGATCTTCTTGAGATCCTTTTTTTCTGCGCGTAATCTGCTGC
TTGCAAACAAAAAAACCACCGCTACCAGCGGTGGTTTGTTTGCCGGATCAAGAGCTACCAACTCTTTTTC
CGAAGGTAACTGGCTTCAGCAGAGCGCAGATACCAAATACTGTTCTTCTAGTGTAGCCGTAGTTAGGCCA
CCACTTCAAGAACTCTGTAGCACCGCCTACATACCTCGCTCTGCTAATCCTGTTACCAGTGGCTGCTGCC
AGTGGCGATAAGTCGTGTCTTACCGGGTTGGACTCAAGACGATAGTTACCGGATAAGGCGCAGCGGTCGG
GCTGAACGGGGGGTTCGTGCACACAGCCCAGCTTGGAGCGAACGACCTACACCGAACTGAGATACCTACA
GCGTGAGCTATGAGAAAGCGCCACGCTTCCCGAAGGGAGAAAGGCGGACAGGTATCCGGTAAGCGGCAGG
GTCGGAACAGGAGAGCGCACGAGGGAGCTTCCAGGGGGAAACGCCTGGTATCTTTATAGTCCTGTCGGGT
TTCGCCACCTCTGACTTGAGCGTCGATTTTTGTGATGCTCGTCAGGGGGGCGGAGCCTATGGAAAAACGC
CAGCAACGCGGCCTTTTTACGGTTCCTGGCCTTTTGCTGGCCTTTTGCTCACATGTTCTTTCCTGCGTTA
TCCCCTGATTCTGTGGATAACCGTATT
